>Addgene plasmid #159069 | pMSR:MSMEG_0616:Dendra | addgene full sequence | sequence record 316091 | Addgene NGS Result
TGATAGAGTTTGTCCTCCCTATCAGTGATAGATAGGCTTAAGGAGTAATACGACTCACTATAGGGAGAAG
GAGGCCATTATGACCGGCCCCGTCAACCCCGACGACCGGCGCTCGTTCAGCTCGCGCACCCCGGTCAACG
AGAACCCCGACGGCGTGCAGTACCGCCGCGGTTTCGTCACGCGACACCAGGTGAGCGGCTGGCGATTCGT
CATGCGCCGCATCGCTTCCGGCGTCGCGCTGCACGACACCCGCATGCTCGTCGACCCGTTGCGCACGCAG
AGCCGCGCCGTGCTCACCGGTGCGCTGATCCTCGTCACGGGTCTGGTCGGCTGCTTCATCTTCTCGCTGT
TCCGTCCGGGCGGCGTGCCGGGCAACAACGCGATCCTCGCCGACCGGTCGACCTCGGCGCTGTACGTGCG
GGTCGGGGAACAACTGCACCCGGTGCTCAACCTGACCTCGGCCCGCCTGATCTCCGGATCACCGGACAAC
CCGACGATGGTCAAGACCTCCGAGATCGACAAGTTCCCGCGCGGAAACCTGCTCGGCATCCCCGGCGCCC
CGGAACGCATGGTGCAGAACGCCGCCACCGACGCGGAGTGGACCGTGTGTGACGCCGTCGGCGGCGCCAA
CCCCGGTGTGACAGTGATCGCCGGCCCGCTCGGCGCCGACGGGGAGCGTGCCGCCCCGCTGCCACCCGAC
CACGCGGTGCTTGTGCACAGCGACGCCGAACCCAACCCCGGTGACTGGCTGTTGTGGGACGGCAAGCGCA
GCCCGATCGACCTGGCCGACCGCGCCGTGACCGACGCGCTGGGCCTCGGCGGGCAGGCCCTGGCGCCGAG
GCCCATCGCAGCCGGGCTGTTCAACGCGGTTCCCGCGGCACCCGCGCTGACCGCGCCGGTGATCCCCGAC
GCCGGTGCCGCACCGCAATTCGAGCTCTCGCTGCCCGTGCCCGTCGGCGCGGTCGTGGTGGCCTACGACG
CCGACAACACCGCGCGGTACTACGCCGTGTTGTCCGATGGGCTGCAGCCCATATCGCCCGTGCTCGCGGC
GATCCTGCGCAACACCGACTCCCACGGTTTCGCGCAGCCGCCGCGACTGGGGCCGGACGAGGTGGCCCGT
ACGCCGATGTCACGCGGCCTGGACACCTCGGCCTATCCGGACAACCCCGTGACCCTCGTCGAGGCGTCGG
CCCATCCGGTGACGTGCGCGCACTGGACGAAACCGTCTGACGCCGCGGAGAGTTCGCTGTCGGTGCTCTC
AGGCGCGGTGCTGCCGCTGGCCGAAGGCCTGCACACCGTGGACCTGGTGGGTGCGGGCGCGGGCGGTGCG
GCCAACCGCGTCGCGCTGACGCCTGGCACCGGATACTTCGTCCAGACGGTCGGAGCCGAACCCGGCTCGC
CCACCGCCGGATCGATGTTCTGGGTCAGCGATACGGGCGTGCGCTACGGGATCGACACAGCCGAGGATGA
CAAAGTGGTTGCCGCACTCGGGCTTTCCACTTCGCCGCTGCCGGTGCCGTGGTCGGTGCTGTCGCAGTTC
GCGGCCGGACCCGCCCTGTCGCGCGGCGATGCGCTCGTCGCGCATGACGCCGTGTCGACCAACCCGAACT
CTGCGCGTATGGAGGCCTCCCGAAAGCTTGGTGCGGCCGCGGGCAACACGCCTGGCATCAATCTGATCAA
GGAGGACATGCGTGTCAAGGTGCATATGGAGGGCAACGTGAACGGTCACGCCTTCGTGATCGAGGGGGAG
GGTAAGGGTAAGCCTTACGAAGGGACCCAGACCGCCAACCTCACCGTCAAGGAGGGCGCCCCTCTCCCAT
TCTCGTACGATATCCTCACTACCGCGGTGCATTACGGGAACCGCGTGTTCACCAAGTACCCCGAGGATAT
CCCTGACTACTTCAAGCAGAGCTTCCCGGAGGGATACTCCTGGGAGCGGACGATGACCTTCGAAGACAAG
GGTATCTGTACGATCCGCAGCGACATCTCGCTGGAAGGGGACTGTTTCTTCCAGAACGTCCGTTTCAAGG
GGACCAACTTTCCGCCGAACGGCCCGGTCATGCAGAAGAAGACCCTCAAGTGGGAGCCGAGCACGGAGAA
GCTGCACGTTCGGGACGGCCTCCTGGTCGGCAACATCAACATGGCGCTGCTGCTGGAAGGCGGCGGCCAC
TACCTATGCGACTTCAAGACCACGTACAAAGCGAAGAAGGTCGTCCAGCTGCCCGACGCGCACTTCGTGG
ACCACCGCATCGAAATCCTGGGGAACGATTCGGACTACAACAAGGTCAAGTTGTACGAGCACGCTGTGGC
ACGCTATAGCCCGCTCCCGTCGCAGGTCTGGTTCGAAGGCGGCGGCGGGGAGAACCTGTATTTCCAGGAC
TACAAGGACGACGACGACAAGTGATTTAAATAACCCCTTGGGGCCTCTAAACGGGTCTTGAGGGGTTTTT
TGTTAACTAGCGTACGATCGAATTCCTGCAGCTCACGGTAACTGATGCCGTATTTGCAGTACCAGCGTAC
GGCCCACAGAATGATGTCACGCTGAAAATGCCGGCCTTTGAATGGGTTCATGTGCAGCTCCATCAGCAAA
AGGGGATGATAAGTTTATCACCACCGACTATTTGCAACAGTGCCGTTGATCGTGCTATGATCGACTGATG
TCATCAGCGGTGGAGTGCAATGTCGTGCAATACGAATGGCGAAAAGCCGAGCTCATCGGTCAGCTTCTCA
ACCTTGGGGTTACCCCCGGCGGTGTGCTGCTGGTCCACAGCTCCTTCCGTAGCGTCCGGCCCCTCGAAGA
TGGGCCACTTGGACTGATCGAGGCCCTGCGTGCTACGCTGGGTCCGGGAGGGACGCTCGTCATGCCCTCG
TGGTCAGGTCTGGACGACGAGCCGTTCGATCCTGCCACGTCGCCCGTTACACCGGACCTTGGAGTTGTCT
CTGACACATTCTGGCGCCTGCCAAATGTAAAGCGCAGCGCCCATCCATTTGCCTTTGCGGCAGCGGGGCC
ACAGGCAGAGCAGATCATCTCTGATCCATTGCCCCTGCCACCTTACTCGCCTGCAAGCCCGGTCGCCCGT
GTCCATGAACTCGATGGGCAGGTACTTCTCCTCGGCGTGGGACACGATGCCAACACGACGCTGCATCTTG
CCGAGTTGATGGCAAAGGTTCCCTATGGGGTGCCGAGACACTGCACCATTCTTCAGGATGGCAAGTTGGT
ACGCGTCGATTATCTCGAGAATGACCACTGCTGTGAGCGCTTTGCCTTGGCGGACAGGTGGCTCAAGGAG
AAGAGCCTTCAGAAGGAAGGTCCAGTCGGTCATGCCTTTGCTCGGTTGATCCGCTCCCGCGACATTGTGG
CGACAGCCCTGGGTCAACTGGGCCGAGATCCGTTGATCTTCCTGCATCCGCCAGAGGCGGGATGCGAAGA
ATGCGATGCCGCTCGCCAGTCGATTGGCTGAGCTCATGAGCGGAGAACGAGATGACGTTGGAGGGGCAAG
GTCGCGCTGATTGCTGGGGCAACACGGGGGATCCACTAGTTCCATGAGCGTCAGACCCCGTAGAAAAGAT
CAAAGGATCTTCTTGAGATCCTTTTTTTCTGCGCGTAATCTGCTGCTTGCAAACAAAAAAACCACCGCTA
CCAGCGGTGGTTTGTTTGCCGGATCAAGAGCTACCAACTCTTTTTCCGAAGGTAACTGGCTTCAGCAGAG
CGCAGATACCAAATACTGTCCTTCTAGTGTAGCCGTAGTTAGGCCACCACTTCAAGAACTCTGTAGCACC
GCCTACATACCTCGCTCTGCTAATCCTGTTACCAGTGGCTGCTGCCAGTGGCGATAAGTCGTGTCTTACC
GGGTTGGACTCAAGACGATAGTTACCGGATAAGGCGCAGCGGTCGGGCTGAACGGGGGGTTCGTGCACAC
AGCCCAGCTTGGAGCGAACGACCTACACCGAACTGAGATACCTACAGCGTGAGCTATGAGAAAGCGCCAC
GCTTCCCGAGGGGAGAAAGGCGGACAGGTATCCGGTAAGCGGCAGGGTCGGAACAGGAGAGCGCACGAGG
GAGCTTCCAGGGGGAAACGCCTGGTATCTTTATAGTCCTGTCGGGTTTCGCCACCTCTGACTTGAGCGTC
GATTTTTGTGATGCTCGTCAGGGGGGCGGAGCCTATGGAAAAACGCCAGCAACGCGGCCTTTTTACGGTT
CCTGGCCTTTTGCTGGCCTTTTGCTCACATGTTCTTTCCTGCGTTATCCCCTGATTCTGTGGATAACCGT
ATTACCGCCTTTGAGTGAGCTGATACCGCTCGCCGCAGCCGAACGACCGAGCGCAACGCGTGCGGCCGCG
GTACCCGGGGATCCTCTAGAGTCGACCACCAAGGGCACCATCTCTGCTTGGGCCACCCCGTTGGCCGCAG
CCAGCTCGCTGAGAGCCGTGAACGACAGGGCGAACGCCAGCCCGCCGACGGCGAGGGTTCCGACCGCTGC
AACTCCCGGTGCAACCTTGTCCCGGTCTATTCTCTTCACTGCACCAGCTCCAATCTGGTGTGAATGCCCC
TCGTCTGTTCGCGCAGGCGGGGGGCTCTATTCGTTTGTCAGCATCGAAAGTAGCCAGATCAGGGATGCGT
TGCAACCGCGTATGCCCAGGTCAGAAGAGTCGCACAAGAGTTGCAGACCCCTGGAAAGAAAAATGGCCAG
AGGGCGAAAACACCCTCTGACCAGCGGAGCGGGCGACGGGAATCGAACCCGCGTAGCTAGTTTGGAAGAA
TGGGTGTCTGCCGACCACATATGGGCCGGTCAAGATAGGTTTTTACCCCCTCTCGGCTGCATCCTCTAAG
TGGAAAGAAATTGCAGGTCGTAGAAGCGCGTTGAAGCCTGAGAGTTGCACAGGAGTTGCAACCCGGTAGC
CTTGTTCACGACGAGAGGAGACCTAGTTGGCACGTCGCGGATGGGGATCGCTGAAGACTCAGCGCAGCGG
GAGGATCCAAGCCTCATACGTCAACCCGCAGGACGGTGTGAGGTACTACGCGCTGCAGACCTACGACAAC
AAGATGGACGCCGAAGCCTGGCTCGCGGGCGAGAAGCGGCTCATCGAGATGGAGACCTGGACCCCTCCAC
AGGACCGGGCGAAGAAGGCAGCCGCCAGCGCCATCACGCTGGAGGAGTACACCCGGAAGTGGCTCGTGGA
GCGCGACCTCGCAGACGGCACCAGGGATCTGTACAGCGGGCACGCGGAGCGCCGCATCTACCCGGTGCTA
GGTGAAGTGGCGGTCACAGAGATGACGCCAGCTCTGGTGCGTGCGTGGTGGGCCGGGATGGGTAGGAAGC
ACCCGACTGCCCGCCGGCATGCCTACAACGTCCTCCGGGCGGTGATGAACACAGCGGTCGAGGACAAGCT
GATCGCAGAGAACCCGTGCCGGATCGAGCAGAAGGCAGCCGATGAGCGCGACGTAGAGGCGCTGACGCCT
GAGGAGCTGGACATCGTCGCCGCTGAGATCTTCGAGCACTACCGGATCGCGGCATACATCCTGGCGTGGA
CGAGCCTCCGGTTCGGAGAGCTGATCGAGCTTCGCCGCAAGGACATCGTGGACGACGGCATGACGATGAA
GCTCCGGGTGCGCCGTGGCGCTTCCCGCGTGGGGAACAAGATCGTCGTTGGCAACGCCAAGACCGTCCGG
TCGAAGCGTCCTGTGACGGTTCCGCCTCACGTCGCGGAGATGATCCGAGCGCACATGAAGGACCGTACGA
AGATGAACAAGGGCCCCGAGGCATTCCTGGTGACCACGACGCAGGGCAACCGGCTGTCGAAGTCCGCGTT
CACCAAGTCGCTGAAGCGTGGCTACGCCAAGATCGGTCGGCCGGAACTCCGCATCCACGACCTCCGCGCT
GTCGGCGCTACGTTCGCCGCTCAGGCAGGTGCGACGACCAAGGAGCTGATGGCCCGTCTCGGTCACACGA
CTCCTAGGATGGCGATGAAGTACCAGATGGCGTCTGAGGCCCGCGACGAGGCTATCGCTGAGGCGATGTC
CAAGCTGGCCAAGACCTCCTGAAACGCAAAAAGCCCCCCTCCCAAGGACACTGAGTCCTAAAGAGGGGGG
TTTCTTGTCAGTACGCGAAGAACCACGCCTGGCCGCGAGCGCCAGCACCGCCGCTCTGTGCGGAGACCTG
GGCACCAGCCCCGCCGCCGCCAGGAGCATTGCCGTTCCCGCCAGAAATCTAGACGGTGACCACAACGCGC
CCGCTTTGATCGGGGACGTCGAAATATTGGATCGTCGGCACCGTCACGGCCGTGGGAGGCGGCACGATCC
GCGACGTGATGATCGGCCGCATCCCCACGGTGCTGCGCAGTGAGCTCTACGCCATCCCGGCGTTGATCTG
TGCGTTCGCACGCACAGGCCCGGTGTGAGAAGGGTCTCTGACGAGCGGGAGAACTCCCTATCAG
Features (pLannotate 1.2.2; 14 found; start..end, strand, type, name):
     15..32      +  promoter       tight TRE promoter (fragment): Tet-responsive promoter PTight, consisting of seven tet operator sequences followed by the minimal CMV promoter
     46..64      +  promoter       T7 promoter: promoter for bacteriophage T7 RNA polymerase
     80..1633    +  CDS            eccB3: ECCB3_MYCS2 - Experimental evidence at protein level: Swiss-Prot protein existence level 1. An ATPase (By similarity). Part of the ESX-3 specialized secretion system, which is required for siderophore-mediated iron acquisition and for the secretion of EsxH and EsxG. From Mycolicibacterium smegmatis (strain ATCC 700084 / mc(2)155) (Mycobacterium smegmatis).
   1655..2341    +  CDS            Dendra2: Dendra2 is a photoconvertible green fluorescent protein published in 2006, derived from Dendronephthya sp.. It has high acid sensitivity.
   2381..2401    +  CDS            FLAG (fragment): FLAG® epitope tag, followed by an enterokinase cleavage site
   2410..2452    +  terminator     T7 terminator (fragment): transcription terminator for bacteriophage T7 RNA polymerase
   2658..3458    +  CDS            ApmR: aminoglycoside 3-N-acetyltransferase type IV ; aac(3)IV; confers resistance to apramycin (Paget and Davies, 1996)
   3525..3542    -  misc_feature   MCS (fragment): pBluescript multiple cloning site
   3583..4171    +  rep_origin     ori: high-copy-number ColE1/pMB1/pBR322/pUC origin of replication
   4339..4367    +  misc_feature   MCS (fragment): pUC18/19 multiple cloning site
   4927..6039    +  CDS            33: VINT_BPML5 - Also known as int. Protein inferred from homology: Swiss-Prot protein existence level 3. Integrase is necessary for integration of the phage into the host genome by site-specific recombination. From Mycobacterium phage L5 (Mycobacteriophage L5).
   6101..6205    -  CDS            32 (fragment): VG32_BPML5 - Protein predicted: Swiss-Prot protein existence level 4. From Mycobacterium phage L5 (Mycobacteriophage L5).
   6261..6365    +  CDS            Y4104_STRCO (fragment): Protein inferred from homology: Swiss-Prot protein existence level 3. From Streptomyces coelicolor (strain ATCC BAA-471 / A3(2) / M145).
   6423..8       +  promoter       tight TRE promoter (fragment) (across the origin): Tet-responsive promoter PTight, consisting of seven tet operator sequences followed by the minimal CMV promoter
