[The description below was written by a language model from this plasmid's Addgene catalogue record and pLannotate feature annotations shown in this document.]
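Description:
pMSR:MSMEG_0616:Dendra is a 6.4 kb bacterial shuttle construct from a Mycobacterial Systems Resource collection, built on the pMSR:Dendra backbone. It is catalogued both as a bacterial expression plasmid and as an integrating mycobacterial expression vector. In E. coli it replicates from a high-copy ColE1/pUC-type origin. It carries no annotated mycobacterial replicon. Instead it encodes the mycobacteriophage L5 integrase, which catalyses site-specific recombination into the L5 attachment site of the mycobacterial chromosome, so the cassette is maintained as a stable integrant. The feature table does not separately annotate the phage attachment site. Selection in both hosts relies on the aac(3)-IV apramycin resistance gene.

The insert is the M. smegmatis open reading frame MSMEG_0616, which the annotation identifies as eccB3, a component of the ESX-3 specialised secretion system involved in siderophore-mediated iron acquisition and in secretion of EsxG and EsxH. It was inserted by ligation-independent cloning and is fused at its C terminus, through a Gly-Ala linker, to the photoconvertible green fluorescent protein Dendra2 followed by a single FLAG epitope.

Two promoters lie upstream. One is the tetracycline-operator-bearing mycobacterial promoter pmycTetO, whose tetO elements the annotation software labels as short "TRE" fragments. The other is a T7 promoter, paired with a partial T7 terminator downstream of the fusion. This arrangement allows T7 RNA polymerase-driven expression in E. coli, the stated purpose, and expression from pmycTetO after integration in mycobacteria. The fusion supports live-cell localisation and photoconversion-based tracking of the protein, and the FLAG tag allows immunodetection or affinity capture.
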