Addgene plasmid #159069: pMSR:MSMEG_0616:Dendra
Purpose: T7 expression of C-term fluorescent fusion in E. coli
Depositing lab: Keith Derbyshire & Joseph Wade. Depositing organization: Wadsworth Center, New York State Department of Health. Publication: A Mycobacterial Systems Resource for the Research Community. Judd JA, Canestrari J, Clark R, Joseph A, Lapierre P, Lasek-Nesselquist E, Mir M, Palumbo M, Smith C, Stone M, Upadhyay A, Wirth SE, Dedrick RM, Meier CG, Russell DA, Dills A, Dove E, Kester J, Wolf ID, Zhu J, Rubin ER, Fortune S, Hatfull GF, Gray TA, Wade JT, Derbyshire KM. mBio. 2021 Mar 2;12(2). pii: mBio.02401-20. doi: 10.1128/mBio.02401-20. PubMed 33653882.
Backbone
  Vector backbone: pMSR:Dendra
  Vector type: Bacterial Expression ; Integrating Mycobacterial Expression Vector attL5
Growth in bacteria
  Bacterial resistance: Apramycin, 25 μg/mL
  Growth temperature: 37°C
  Growth strain: DH5alpha
  Copy number: High Copy
Gene/Insert
  Gene/Insert name: MSMEG_0616
  Species: M. smegmatis
  Promoter: pmycTetO
  Tag / fusion protein: Gly-Ala Linker/Dendra2/1x Flag Tag (C terminal on insert)
  Cloning method: Ligation Independent Cloning
  Sequencing primers: 5′ TGATAGAGTTTGTCCTCCCTATCAG; 3′ TCCATATGCACCTTGACACG
Terms and licenses: Academic/Nonprofit Terms; Industry Terms: Not Available to Industry
Depositor comments: NCBI reference sequence: CP000480.1. 5' cloning site: Ase1, destroyed during cloning. 3' cloning site: HindIII, not destroyed during cloning
How to cite: pMSR:MSMEG_0616:Dendra was a gift from Keith Derbyshire & Joseph Wade (Addgene plasmid # 159069 ; http://n2t.net/addgene:159069 ; RRID:Addgene_159069)
