>Addgene plasmid #159069 | pMSR:MSMEG_0616:Dendra | depositor partial sequence | sequence record 307011 | insert sequence
ATGACCGGCCCCGTCAACCCCGACGACCGGCGCTCGTTCAGCTCGCGCACCCCGGTCAACGAGAACCCCG
ACGGCGTGCAGTACCGCCGCGGTTTCGTCACGCGACACCAGGTGAGCGGCTGGCGATTCGTCATGCGCCG
CATCGCTTCCGGCGTCGCGCTGCACGACACCCGCATGCTCGTCGACCCGTTGCGCACGCAGAGCCGCGCC
GTGCTCACCGGTGCGCTGATCCTCGTCACGGGTCTGGTCGGCTGCTTCATCTTCTCGCTGTTCCGTCCGG
GCGGCGTGCCGGGCAACAACGCGATCCTCGCCGACCGGTCGACCTCGGCGCTGTACGTGCGGGTCGGGGA
ACAACTGCACCCGGTGCTCAACCTGACCTCGGCCCGCCTGATCTCCGGATCACCGGACAACCCGACGATG
GTCAAGACCTCCGAGATCGACAAGTTCCCGCGCGGAAACCTGCTCGGCATCCCCGGCGCCCCGGAACGCA
TGGTGCAGAACGCCGCCACCGACGCGGAGTGGACCGTGTGTGACGCCGTCGGCGGCGCCAACCCCGGTGT
GACAGTGATCGCCGGCCCGCTCGGCGCCGACGGGGAGCGTGCCGCCCCGCTGCCACCCGACCACGCGGTG
CTTGTGCACAGCGACGCCGAACCCAACCCCGGTGACTGGCTGTTGTGGGACGGCAAGCGCAGCCCGATCG
ACCTGGCCGACCGCGCCGTGACCGACGCGCTGGGCCTCGGCGGGCAGGCCCTGGCGCCGAGGCCCATCGC
AGCCGGGCTGTTCAACGCGGTTCCCGCGGCACCCGCGCTGACCGCGCCGGTGATCCCCGACGCCGGTGCC
GCACCGCAATTCGAGCTCTCGCTGCCCGTGCCCGTCGGCGCGGTCGTGGTGGCCTACGACGCCGACAACA
CCGCGCGGTACTACGCCGTGTTGTCCGATGGGCTGCAGCCCATATCGCCCGTGCTCGCGGCGATCCTGCG
CAACACCGACTCCCACGGTTTCGCGCAGCCGCCGCGACTGGGGCCGGACGAGGTGGCCCGTACGCCGATG
TCACGCGGCCTGGACACCTCGGCCTATCCGGACAACCCCGTGACCCTCGTCGAGGCGTCGGCCCATCCGG
TGACGTGCGCGCACTGGACGAAACCGTCTGACGCCGCGGAGAGTTCGCTGTCGGTGCTCTCAGGCGCGGT
GCTGCCGCTGGCCGAAGGCCTGCACACCGTGGACCTGGTGGGTGCGGGCGCGGGCGGTGCGGCCAACCGC
GTCGCGCTGACGCCTGGCACCGGATACTTCGTCCAGACGGTCGGAGCCGAACCCGGCTCGCCCACCGCCG
GATCGATGTTCTGGGTCAGCGATACGGGCGTGCGCTACGGGATCGACACAGCCGAGGATGACAAAGTGGT
TGCCGCACTCGGGCTTTCCACTTCGCCGCTGCCGGTGCCGTGGTCGGTGCTGTCGCAGTTCGCGGCCGGA
CCCGCCCTGTCGCGCGGCGATGCGCTCGTCGCGCATGACGCCGTGTCGACCAACCCGAACTCTGCGCGTA
TGGAGGCCTCCCGA
